>Addgene plasmid #151982 | pGBW-m4133167 | depositor full sequence | sequence record 294994 | Full Sequence
CACCATGTCTGCCGACGCACAGTCGTTCCTGAATAGAGTTTGTGGTGTATCCGCGGCCCGGCTAACTCCA
TGCGGAACCGGGACGAGCACAGATGTGGTGTACCGAGCTTTTGATATCTATAACGACAAAGTCGCTGGCT
TCGCCAAGTTTCTTAAGACCAACTGTTGCAGGTTCCAAGAGAAAGACGAAGATGATAATCTCATAGACTC
ATACTTTGTGGTTAAGCGTCACACTTTTAGTAATTATCAGCATGAGGAAACAATTTATAACTTGCTGAAG
GACTGCCCTGCCGTAGCAAAACACGACTTCTTTAAATTCCGCATCGATGGCGATATGGTCCCGCATATTA
GCAGACAGCGGTTAACCAAGTACACTATGGCAGACCTGGTGTACGCCCTGCGACACTTCGACGAGGGAAA
CTGTGACACGTTAAAAGAAATCCTCGTGACTTATAATTGTTGCGATGACGATTATTTCAACAAGAAAGAT
TGGTACGATTTTGTCGAGAATCCCGATATACTCAGAGTGTACGCTAACCTGGGGGAAAGGGTTCGCCAGG
CACTATTGAAGACAGTCCAATTTTGCGACGCGATGCGGAATGCCGGCATTGTGGGTGTCCTGACACTTGA
TAACCAGGACCTGAATGGCAACTGGTATGACTTTGGAGATTTCATTCAGACCACGCCCGGGTCCGGAGTA
CCTGTCGTTGACTCTTACTACTCACTTCTGATGCCAATCCTAACCTTAACCCGAGCTCTCACAGCTGAGA
GTCACGTGGACACCGACCTCACAAAACCGTATATCAAGTGGGATTTGCTGAAGTACGATTTCACGGAAGA
GAGGTTAAAGCTCTTTGATCGTTATTTCAAATACTGGGACCAGACTTATCATCCCAACTGTGTGAATTGT
CTGGACGACAGATGCATACTTCATTGTGCCAATTTCAATGTACTGTTTAGCACAGTGTTCCCACCAACTT
CGTTTGGTCCTCTAGTGCGCAAAATCTTTGTGGATGGGGTGCCCTTCGTTGTTTCCACAGGCTATCACTT
TCGTGAGCTCGGCGTAGTTCACAACCAAGATGTCAACCTGCATTCTTCCAGGTTAAGTTTTAAGGAACTT
CTGGTGTATGCCGCAGACCCTGCGATGCACGCTGCAAGCGGTAATTTGTTGCTGGATAAGCGGACCACGT
GCTTCAGCGTGGCGGCTTTAACAAATAACGTTGCCTTCCAAACCGTCAAGCCTGGCAACTTCAATAAAGA
TTTCTACGATTTCGCCGTCAGTAAAGGGTTTTTTAAGGAGGGATCAAGCGTAGAATTGAAACATTTTTTC
TTTGCTCAGGACGGTAATGCCGCTATCTCGGACTACGACTACTACCGGTATAACCTACCAACTATGTGCG
ACATTCGGCAGCTGTTGTTCGTGGTGGAGGTCGTTGATAAATACTTTGATTGCTACGATGGCGGATGCAT
TAACGCCAATCAAGTCATCGTGAACAATCTGGACAAGAGCGCCGGCTTCCCCTTTAACAAATGGGGAAAG
GCAAGGCTATATTATGACTCTATGTCCTATGAGGATCAGGACGCTCTCTTCGCGTATACCAAGCGCAACG
TTATCCCCACAATTACCCAGATGAACCTCAAATATGCAATCAGCGCAAAGAACAGAGCGAGGACAGTTGC
TGGGGTGAGTATATGTTCGACAATGACTAACAGGCAGTTTCACCAGAAGCTGTTGAAATCTATTGCCGCT
ACACGAGGGGCTACCGTCGTGATTGGCACCTCCAAATTCTACGGAGGGTGGCATAATATGTTAAAAACTG
TGTACTCCGACGTGGAAAACCCTCACCTGATGGGTTGGGATTATCCTAAGTGCGACCGGGCGATGCCAAA
CATGCTGAGAATTATGGCGTCATTAGTCCTGGCGCGAAAGCACACCACGTGCTGTAGTCTGTCACATCGC
TTTTACAGATTGGCTAATGAATGCGCCCAAGTGCTTAGCGAGATGGTGATGTGTGGGGGTTCACTTTACG
TGAAGCCCGGAGGAACGTCCTCAGGCGACGCCACAACTGCCTACGCAAATTCAGTATTCAACATATGTCA
GGCCGTTACAGCAAACGTGAATGCTCTGCTGTCTACTGATGGGAACAAGATCGCCGATAAGTACGTCCGG
AACCTGCAACACAGGCTGTACGAGTGTCTGTATCGTAATCGAGATGTAGACACCGACTTCGTGAACGAAT
TTTACGCATACTTACGGAAACATTTCTCCATGATGATCCTCTCCGACGATGCAGTTGTGTGCTTTAATTC
AACTTACGCCTCTCAGGGCTTGGTGGCCAGTATCAAAAATTTTAAGTCGGTTCTTTATTATCAGAATAAC
GTGTTTATGAGCGAGGCTAAGTGTTGGACCGAGACTGATCTGACCAAAGGCCCGCACGAGTTCTGTTCCC
AGCACACCATGCTGGTCAAGCAGGGTGATGACTATGTCTATTTACCATACCCAGATCCGAGTAGGATCTT
GGGAGCCGGTTGTTTTGTGGATGACATTGTGAAGACTGACGGTACACTCATGATTGAGCGCTTCGTCAGT
TTGGCAATCGACGCTTACCCCCTTACCAAACATCCAAATCAGGAATATGCGGATGTGTTTCACCTGTACC
TTCAATACATAAGGAAACTTCATGATGAACTAACTGGACATATGCTCGACATGTATTCTGTAATGCTTAC
AAATGACAATACCTCACGGTACTGGGAACCGGAGTTTTATGAAGCCATGTACACCCCACATACTGTCCTG
CAAGAAAACCTTTACTTTCAGTCGATGAGTGACAAAATCATTCATCTAACCGATGACTCCTTTGATACAG
ACGTGTTGAAGGCCGATGGTGCGATACTGGTAGATTTCTGGGCTGAATGGTGTGGCCCGTGCAAGATGAT
CGCACCCATTCTGGACGAGATCGCCGACGAGTATCAAGGAAAATTAACTGTCGCTAAGCTTAATATAGAT
CAGAACCCAGGGACGGCACCTAAATACGGCATCAGGGGAATACCTACCCTCCTGCTCTTTAAGAATGGGG
AAGTTGCCGCGACAAAAGTGGGAGCCCTGTCTAAGGGCCAGCTAAAAGAGTTCTTGGACGCTAACCTGGC
AGGTTCAGGCTCGGGGCACATGCACCATCACCATCACCATAGCAGCGGGCTCGTGCCACGCGGCTAAGCT
AGCTTGACTGACTGAGATACAGCGTACCTTCAGCTCACAGACATGATAAGATACATTGATGAGTTTGGAC
AAACCACAACTAGAATGCAGTGAAAAAAATGCTTTATTTGTGAAATTTGTGATGCTATTGCTTTATTTGT
AACCATTATAAGCTGCAATAAACAAGTTAACAACAACAATTGCATTCATTTTATGTTTCAGGTTCAGGGG
GAGGTGTGGGAGGTTTTTTAAAGCAAGTAAAACCTCTACAAATGTGGTATTGGCCCATCTCTATCGGTAT
CGTAGCATAACCCCTTGGGGCCTCTAAACGGGTCTTGAGGGGTTTTTTGTGCCCCTCGGGCCGGATTGCT
ATCTACCGGCATTGGCGCAGAAAAAAATGCCTGATGCGACGCTGCGCGTCTTATACTCCCACATATGCCA
GATTCAGCAACGGATACGGCTTCCCCAACTTGCCCACTTCCATACGTGTCCTCCTTACCAGAAATTTATC
CTTAAGGTCGTCAGCTATCCTGCAGGCGATCTCTCGATTTCGATCAAGACATTCCTTTAATGGTCTTTTC
TGGACACCACTAGGGGTCAGAAGTAGTTCATCAAACTTTCTTCCCTCCCTAATCTCATTGGTTACCTTGG
GCTATCGAAACTTAATTAACCAGTCAAGTCAGCTACTTGGCGAGATCGACTTGTCTGGGTTTCGACTACG
CTCAGAATTGCGTCAGTCAAGTTCGATCTGGTCCTTGCTATTGCACCCGTTCTCCGATTACGAGTTTCAT
TTAAATCATGTGAGCAAAAGGCCAGCAAAAGGCCAGGAACCGTAAAAAGGCCGCGTTGCTGGCGTTTTTC
CATAGGCTCCGCCCCCCTGACGAGCATCACAAAAATCGACGCTCAAGTCAGAGGTGGCGAAACCCGACAG
GACTATAAAGATACCAGGCGTTTCCCCCTGGAAGCTCCCTCGTGCGCTCTCCTGTTCCGACCCTGCCGCT
TACCGGATACCTGTCCGCCTTTCTCCCTTCGGGAAGCGTGGCGCTTTCTCATAGCTCACGCTGTAGGTAT
CTCAGTTCGGTGTAGGTCGTTCGCTCCAAGCTGGGCTGTGTGCACGAACCCCCCGTTCAGCCCGACCGCT
GCGCCTTATCCGGTAACTATCGTCTTGAGTCCAACCCGGTAAGACACGACTTATCGCCACTGGCAGCAGC
CACTGGTAACAGGATTAGCAGAGCGAGGTATGTAGGCGGTGCTACAGAGTTCTTGAAGTGGTGGCCTAAC
TACGGCTACACTAGAAGAACAGTATTTGGTATCTGCGCTCTGCTGAAGCCAGTTACCTTCGGAAAAAGAG
TTGGTAGCTCTTGATCCGGCAAACAAACCACCGCTGGTAGCGGTGGTTTTTTTGTTTGCAAGCAGCAGAT
TACGCGCAGAAAAAAAGGATCTCAAGAAGATCCTTTGATCTTTTCTACGGGGTCTGACGCTCAGTGGAAC
GAAAACTCACGTTAAGGGATTTTGGTCATGAGATTATCAAAAAGGATCTTCACCTAGATCCTTTTAAATT
AAAAATGAAGTTTTAAATCAATCTAAAGTATATATGAGTAAACTTGGTCTGACAGTTACCAATGCTTAAT
CAGTGAGGCACCTATCTCAGCGATCTGTCTATTTCGTTCATCCATAGTTGCATTTAAATTTCCGAACTCT
CCAAGGCCCTCGTCGGAAAATCTTCAAACCTTTCGTCCGATCCATCTTGCAGGCTACCTCTCGAACGAAC
TATCGCAAGTCTCTTGGCCGGCCTTGCGCCTTGGCTATTGCTTGGCAGCGCCTATCGCCAGGTATTACTC
CAATCCCGAATATCCGAGATCGGGATCACCCGAGAGAAGTTCAACCTACATCCTCAATCCCGATCTATCC
GAGATCCGAGGAATATCGAAATCGGGGCGCGCCTGGCCTCCGCGCCGGGTTTTGGCGCCTCCCGCGGGCG
CCCCCCTCGTCACGGCGAGCGCTGCCACGTCAGACGAAGGGCGCAGGAGCGTCCTGATCCTTCCGCCCGG
ACGCTCAGGACAGCGGCCCGCTGCTCATAAGACTCGGCCTTAGAACCCCAGTATCAGCAGAAGGACATTT
TAGGACGGGACTTGGGTGACTCTAGGGCACTGGTTTTCTTTCCAGAGAGCGGAACAGGCGAGGAAAAGTA
GTCCCTTCTCGGCGATTCTGCGGAGGGATCTCCGTGGGGCGGTGAACGCCGATGATTATATAAGGACGCG
CCGGGTGTGGCACAGCTAGTTCCGTCGCAGCCGGGATTTGGGTCGCGGTTCTTGTTTGTGGATCGCTGTG
ATCGTCACTTGGTGAGTAGCGGGCTGCTGGGCTGGCCGGGGCTTTCGTGGCCGCCGGGCCGCTCGGTGGG
ACGGAAGCGTGTGGAGAGACCGCCAAGGGCTGTAGTCTGGGTCCGCGAGCAAGGTTGCCCTGAACTGGGG
GTTGGGGGGAGCGCAGCAAAATGGCGGCTGTTCCCGAGTCTTGAATGGAAGACGCTTGTGAGGCGGGCTG
TGAGGTCGTTGAAACAAGGTGGGGGGCATGGTGGGCGGCAAGAACCCAAGGTCTTGAGCCCTTCGCTAAT
GCGGGAAAGCTCTTATTCGGGTGAGATGGGCTGGGCACCATCTGGGGACCCTGACGTGAAGTTTGTCACT
GACTGGAGAACTCGGTTTGTCGTCTGTTGCGGGGGCGGCAGTTATGGCGGTGCCGTTGGGCAGTGCACCC
GTACCTTTGGGAGCGCGCGCCCTCGTCGTGTCGTGACGTCACCCGTTCTGTTGGCTTATAATGCAGGGTG
GGGCCACCTGCCGGTAGGTGTGCGGTAGGCTTTTCTCCGTCGCAGGACGCAGGGTTCGGGCCTAGGGTAG
GCTCTCCTGAATCGACAGGCGCCGGACCTCTGGTGAGGGGAGGGATAAGTGAGGCGTCAGTTTCTTTGGT
CGGTTTTATGTACCTATCTTCTTAAGTAGCTGAAGCTCCGGTTTTGAACTATGCGCTCGGGGTTGGCGAG
TGTGTTTTGTGAAGTTTTTTAGGCACCTTTTGAAATGTAATCATTTGGGTCAATATGTAATTTTCAGTGT
TAGACTTGTAAATTGTCCGCTAAATTCTGGCCGTTTTTGGCTTTTTTGTTAGACAACATGACCGAGTACA
AGCCCACGGTGCGCCTCGCCACCCGCGACGACGTCCCCAGGGCCGTACGCACCCTCGCCGCCGCGTTCGC
CGACTACCCCGCCACGCGCCACACCGTCGATCCGGACCGCCACATCGAGCGGGTCACCGAGCTGCAAGAA
CTCTTCCTCACGCGCGTCGGGCTCGACATCGGCAAGGTGTGGGTCGCGGACGACGGCGCCGCGGTGGCGG
TCTGGACCACGCCGGAGAGCGTCGAAGCGGGGGCGGTGTTCGCCGAGATCGGCCCGCGCATGGCCGAGTT
GAGCGGTTCCCGGCTGGCCGCGCAGCAACAGATGGAGGGCCTCCTGGCGCCGCACCGGCCCAAGGAGCCC
GCGTGGTTCCTGGCCACCGTCGGCGTCTCGCCCGACCACCAGGGCAAGGGTCTGGGCAGCGCCGTCGTGC
TCCCCGGAGTGGAGGCCGCCGAGCGCGCCGGGGTGCCCGCCTTCCTGGAGACCTCCGCGCCCCGCAACCT
CCCCTTCTACGAGCGGCTCGGCTTCACCGTCACCGCCGACGTCGAGGTGCCCGAAGGACCGCGCACCTGG
TGCATGACCCGCAAGCCCGGTGCCTAGGCTAGTATGTAAGCCTAGTCTTAGATAATAAAATCGCTATCCA
TCGAAGATGGATGTGTGTTGGTTTTTTGTGTGTGTAACGCTAGGCGCGCCTGGTGTACCGAGAACGATCC
TCTCAGTGCGAGTCTCGACGATCCATATCGTTGCTTGGCAGTCAGCCAGTCGGAATCCAGCTTGGGACCC
AGGAAGTCCAATCGTCAGATATTGTACTCAAGCCTGGTCACGGCAGCGTACCGATCTGTTTAAACCTAGA
TATTGATAGTCTGATCGGTCAACGTATAATCGAGTCCTAGCTTTTGCAAACATCTATCAAGAGACAGGAT
CAGCAGGAGGCTTTCGCATGAGTATTCAACATTTCCGTGTCGCCCTTATTCCCTTTTTTGCGGCATTTTG
CCTTCCTGTTTTTGCTCACCCAGAAACGCTGGTGAAAGTAAAAGATGCTGAAGATCAGTTGGGTGCGCGA
GTGGGTTACATCGAACTGGATCTCAACAGCGGTAAGATCCTTGAGAGTTTTCGCCCCGAAGAACGCTTTC
CAATGATGAGCACTTTTAAAGTTCTGCTATGTGGCGCGGTATTATCCCGTATTGACGCCGGGCAAGAGCA
ACTCGGTCGCCGCATACACTATTCTCAGAATGACTTGGTTGAGTATTCACCAGTCACAGAAAAGCATCTT
ACGGATGGCATGACAGTAAGAGAATTATGCAGTGCTGCCATAACCATGAGTGATAACACTGCGGCCAACT
TACTTCTGACAACGATTGGAGGACCGAAGGAGCTAACCGCTTTTTTGCACAACATGGGGGATCATGTAAC
TCGCCTTGATCGTTGGGAACCGGAGCTGAATGAAGCCATACCAAACGACGAGCGTGACACCACGATGCCT
GTAGCAATGGCAACAACCTTGCGTAAACTATTAACTGGCGAACTACTTACTCTAGCTTCCCGGCAACAGT
TGATAGACTGGATGGAGGCGGATAAAGTTGCAGGACCACTTCTGCGCTCGGCCCTTCCGGCTGGCTGGTT
TATTGCTGATAAATCTGGAGCCGGTGAGCGTGGGTCTCGCGGTATCATTGCAGCACTGGGGCCAGATGGT
AAGCCCTCCCGTATCGTAGTTATCTACACGACGGGGAGTCAGGCAACTATGGATGAACGAAATAGACAGA
TCGCTGAGATAGGTGCCTCACTGATTAAGCATTGGTAACCGATTCTAGGTGCATTGGCGCAGAAAAAAAT
GCCTGATGCGACGCTGCGCGTCTTATACTCCCACATATGCCAGATTCAGCAACGGATACGGCTTCCCCAA
CTTGCCCACTTCCATACGTGTCCTCCTTACCAGAAATTTATCCTTAAGATCGTTTAAACTCGACTCTGGC
TCTATCGAATCTCCGTCGTTTCGAGCTTACGCGAACAGCCGTGGCGCTCATTTGCTCGTCGGGCATCGAA
TCTCGTCAGCTATCGTCAGCTTACCTTTTTGGCAGCGATCGCGGCTCCCGACATCTTGGACCATTAGCTC
CACAGGTATCTTCTTCCCTCTAGTGGTCATAACAGCAGCTTCAGCTACCTCTCAATTCAAAAAACCCCTC
AAGACCCGTTTAGAGGCCCCAAGGGGTTATGCTATCAATCGTTGCGTTACACACACAAAAAACCAACACA
CATCCATCTTCGATGGATAGCGATTTTATTATCTAACTGCTGATCGAGTGTAGCCAGATCTAGTAATCAA
TTACGGGGTCATTAGTTCATAGCCCATATATGGAGTTCCGCGTTACATAACTTACGGTAAATGGCCCGCC
TGGCTGACCGCCCAACGACCCCCGCCCATTGACGTCAATAATGACGTATGTTCCCATAGTAACGCCAATA
GGGACTTTCCATTGACGTCAATGGGTGGAGTATTTACGGTAAACTGCCCACTTGGCAGTACATCAAGTGT
ATCATATGCCAAGTACGCCCCCTATTGACGTCAATGACGGTAAATGGCCCGCCTGGCATTATGCCCAGTA
CATGACCTTATGGGACTTTCCTACTTGGCAGTACATCTACGTATTAGTCATCGCTATTACCATGCTGATG
CGGTTTTGGCAGTACATCAATGGGCGTGGATAGCGGTTTGACTCACGGGGATTTCCAAGTCTCCACCCCA
TTGACGTCAATGGGAGTTTGTTTTGGCACCAAAATCAACGGGACTTTCCAAAATGTCGTAACAACTCCGC
CCCATTGACGCAAATGGGCGGTAGGCGTGTACGGTGGGAGGTCTATATAAGCAGAGCTGGTTTAGTGAAC
CGTCAGATCAGATCTTTGTCGATCCTACCATCCACTCGACACACCCGCCAGCGGCCGC
Features (pLannotate 1.2.2; 21 found; start..end, strand, type, name):
   2825..3151    +  CDS            trxA: THIO_ECO57 - Experimental evidence at protein level: Swiss-Prot protein existence level 1. Participates in various redox reactions through the reversible oxidation of its active center dithiol to a disulfide and catalyzes dithiol-disulfide exchange reactions. From Escherichia coli O157:H7.
   3173..3190    +  CDS            6xHis: 6xHis affinity tag
   3267..3388    -  polyA_signal   SV40 poly(A) signal: SV40 polyadenylation signal
   3411..3480    -  CDS            large T antigen (fragment): large T antigen from SV40 (simian virus 40)
   3503..3549    +  terminator     T7 terminator: transcription terminator for bacteriophage T7 RNA polymerase
   3579..3715    +  terminator     rrnG terminator: transcription terminator from the E. coli ribosomal RNA rrnG operon (Albrechtsen et al., 1991)
   3760..3831    +  misc_feature   3' β-globin insulator: insulator downstream of the human β-globin locus (Farrell et al., 2002)
   4057..4645    -  rep_origin     ori: high-copy-number ColE1/pMB1/pBR322/pUC origin of replication
   4817..4881    -  CDS            bla(M) (fragment): β-lactamase lacking the signal sequence; bla(M); allows cytosolic expression of β-lactamase
   5145..6354    +  promoter       UbC promoter: human ubiquitin C promoter
   6358..6955    +  CDS            PuroR (fragment): puromycin N-acetyltransferase; pac from Streptomyces; confers resistance to puromycin
   6984..7032    +  polyA_signal   poly(A) signal: synthetic polyadenylation signal
   7298..8158    +  CDS            AmpR: β-lactamase; bla; confers resistance to ampicillin, carbenicillin, and related antibiotics
   8171..8307    +  terminator     rrnG terminator: transcription terminator from the E. coli ribosomal RNA rrnG operon (Albrechtsen et al., 1991)
   8452..8523    +  misc_feature   5' β-globin insulator: insulator upstream of the human β-globin locus (Farrell et al., 2002)
   8528..8574    -  terminator     T7 terminator: transcription terminator for bacteriophage T7 RNA polymerase
   8592..8640    -  polyA_signal   poly(A) signal: synthetic polyadenylation signal
   8721..9024    +  enhancer       CMV enhancer: human cytomegalovirus immediate early enhancer
   9097..9114    -  promoter       CMV promoter (fragment): human cytomegalovirus (CMV) immediate early promoter
   9177..9228    +  promoter       CMVd2 promoter: truncated human cytomegalovirus (CMV) immediate early promoter that yields moderately reduced expression relative to the full-length promoter
   9198..2803    +  CDS            rep (fragment) (across the origin): R1AB_SARS2 - Experimental evidence at protein level: Swiss-Prot protein existence level 1. [2'-O-methyltransferase]: Methyltransferase that mediates mRNA cap 2'-O-ribose methylation to the 5'-cap structure of viral mRNAs. N7-methyl guanosine cap is a prerequisite for binding of nsp16. Therefore plays an essential role in viral mRNAs cap methylation which is essential to evade immune system. From Severe acute respiratory syndrome coronavirus 2 (2019-nCoV) (SARS-CoV-2).
