[The description below was written by a language model from this plasmid's Addgene catalogue record and pLannotate feature annotations shown in this document.]
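Description:
pGBW-m4133167 is a mammalian expression plasmid built on the pTwist_CMV_Puro_6 backbone and carrying the wild-type SARS-CoV-2 RNA-dependent RNA polymerase, a mature product of the ORF1ab replicase polyprotein. It is maintained in E. coli as a high-copy plasmid through a ColE1/pUC-type origin and selected with ampicillin via a full-length β-lactamase gene. For selection in mammalian cells, a separate cassette places a puromycin N-acetyltransferase gene under the human ubiquitin C promoter, followed by a synthetic polyadenylation signal.

The roughly 2.8 kb polymerase coding sequence spans the numbering origin of the 9.3 kb sequence record and is driven by the CMV immediate-early enhancer and promoter. The automated annotation matches it to the SARS-CoV-2 replicase polyprotein, but the functional text attached to that match concerns the 2'-O-methyltransferase, which is a generic note for the polyprotein entry rather than a description of this insert. Downstream and in the same orientation lie E. coli thioredoxin (trxA) and a 6xHis tag, consistent with the catalogue's C-terminal, TEV-cleavable TRX fusion supplied by the backbone. The TEV site itself is not annotated in the feature table, and the His tag is not listed in the catalogue fields. Thioredoxin is commonly used to aid solubility, the His tag allows affinity capture, and TEV cleavage would remove the fusion partner.

An SV40 polyadenylation signal follows the fusion. The expression unit is flanked by T7 and rrnG transcription terminators and by 5' and 3' β-globin insulator elements, which help isolate it from neighbouring transcription. The plasmid is intended for expressing the viral polymerase in mammalian cells, with puromycin selection available for enriching transfected cells or deriving stable lines. The tags also suit purification.
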