Addgene plasmid #151982: pGBW-m4133167
Purpose: Mammalian expression plasmid for SARS-CoV-2 RNA-dependent RNA polymerase
Depositing lab: Ginkgo Bioworks & Benjie Chen. Depositing organization: Ginkgo Bioworks.
Backbone
  Vector backbone: pTwist_CMV_Puro_6
  Backbone size w/o insert (bp): 6080
  Vector type: Mammalian Expression
  Selectable markers: Puromycin
Growth in bacteria
  Bacterial resistance: Ampicillin, 100 μg/mL
  Growth temperature: 37°C
  Growth strain: DH5alpha
  Copy number: High Copy
Gene/Insert
  Gene/Insert name: SARS-CoV-2 RNA-dependent RNA polymerase
  Species: Severe acute respiratory syndrome coronavirus 2
  Insert size (bp): 2795
  Mutation: wt
  Entrez Gene: ORF1ab (a.k.a. GU280_gp01)
  Promoter: CMV
  Tag / fusion protein: Cleavable TEV;TRX (C terminal on backbone)
  Cloning method: Unknown
Resource information
  A portion of this plasmid was derived from a plasmid made by: GinkgoBioworks
Depositor comments: NCBI reference sequence: YP_009725307.1
How to cite: pGBW-m4133167 was a gift from Ginkgo Bioworks & Benjie Chen (Addgene plasmid # 151982 ; http://n2t.net/addgene:151982 ; RRID:Addgene_151982)
